Addgene plasmid #158091: pRT043-CLYBL-DDdcas9-VPH
Purpose: Inducible expression of dCas9-VPH from the CLYBL locus for CRISPR activation
Depositing lab: Martin Kampmann. Publication: Genome-wide CRISPRi/a screens in human neurons link lysosomal failure to ferroptosis. Tian R, Abarientos A, Hong J, Hashemi SH, Yan R, Drager N, Leng K, Nalls MA, Singleton AB, Xu K, Faghri F, Kampmann M. Nat Neurosci. 2021 May 24. pii: 10.1038/s41593-021-00862-0. doi: 10.1038/s41593-021-00862-0. PubMed 34031600.
Backbone
  Vector backbone: pUCM-CLYBL-hNIL
  Backbone size w/o insert (bp): 6069
  Total vector size (bp): 13176
  Vector type: Mammalian Expression, TALEN
  Selectable markers: GFP
Growth in bacteria
  Bacterial resistance: Ampicillin, 100 μg/mL
  Growth temperature: 37°C
  Growth strain: DH5alpha
  Copy number: Unknown
Gene/Insert
  Gene/Insert name: CLYBL-CAG-DDdCas9VPH-T2A-GFP
  Species: Synthetic
  Insert size (bp): 7107
  Promoter: CAG
  Cloning method: Restriction Enzyme; 5′ cloning site NheI (unknown if destroyed); 3′ cloning site MluI (unknown if destroyed)
  Sequencing primers: 5′ CgccaccATGATCAGTCTGATTGCG
Terms and licenses: Academic/Nonprofit Terms; Industry Terms: Not Available to Industry
How to cite: pRT043-CLYBL-DDdcas9-VPH was a gift from Martin Kampmann (Addgene plasmid # 158091 ; http://n2t.net/addgene:158091 ; RRID:Addgene_158091)
