[The description below was written by a language model from this plasmid's Addgene catalogue record and pLannotate feature annotations shown in this document.]
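Description:
pRT043-CLYBL-DDdcas9-VPH is a roughly 13.2 kb mammalian expression and genomic knock-in donor plasmid built on the pUCM-CLYBL-hNIL backbone. It is designed to place an inducible CRISPR activation (CRISPRa) effector at the human CLYBL safe-harbour locus, with TALEN-assisted targeting implied by the vector type. It is maintained in E. coli through a high-copy ColE1/pUC origin and an ampicillin resistance gene. In mammalian cells the only recorded marker is GFP.

The payload is driven by the CAG promoter, annotated as the CMV enhancer, the chicken β-actin promoter and a chimeric intron. The open reading frame begins with an E. coli DHFR-derived segment, the "DD" destabilising domain. Domains of this type cause the fused protein to be degraded unless a stabilising ligand is supplied, which is presumably the basis of the stated inducibility. The record does not name the ligand. An HA epitope fragment follows, then S. pyogenes Cas9. The annotation tool labels it as the nuclease, but the catalogue describes it as catalytically dead dCas9.

Fused downstream is the VPH activator, consisting of four VP48 blocks (tandem VP16 minimal activation domains), a p65/RelA fragment and the HSF1 activation domain. EGFP comes next, linked by T2A according to the insert name, so that it is made as a separate reporter from the same transcript, which ends in a rabbit β-globin polyadenylation signal. An upstream splice acceptor and bGH poly(A) signal precede the cassette.

The CLYBL homology arms are not explicitly annotated. The short hit labelled as an AAVS1 right arm is probably an imprecise match. The plasmid was used to generate cell lines for genome-wide CRISPRa screening in human neurons.
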