Features (pLannotate 1.2.2; 21 found; start..end, strand, type, name):
      1..26      +  misc_feature   SA: splice acceptor site
     74..298     +  polyA_signal   bGH poly(A) signal: bovine growth hormone polyadenylation signal
    304..683     +  enhancer       CMV enhancer: human cytomegalovirus immediate early enhancer
    685..962     +  promoter       chicken β-actin promoter: No description available
    963..1979    +  intron         chimeric intron: chimera between introns from chicken β-actin and rabbit β-globin
   2050..2525    +  CDS            ecDHFR (fragment): E. coli dihydrofolate reductase; folA
   2551..2578    +  CDS            3xHA (fragment): three tandem HA epitope tags
   2611..6711    +  CDS            Cas9: Cas9 (Csn1) endonuclease from the Streptococcus pyogenes Type II CRISPR/Cas system generates RNA-guided double strand breaks in DNA
   6772..6882    +  CDS            VP48: 3 tandem repeats of the minimal activation domain of herpes simplex virus VP16 (Cheng et al., 2013)
   6934..7044    +  CDS            VP48: 3 tandem repeats of the minimal activation domain of herpes simplex virus VP16 (Cheng et al., 2013)
   7096..7206    +  CDS            VP48: 3 tandem repeats of the minimal activation domain of herpes simplex virus VP16 (Cheng et al., 2013)
   7258..7368    +  CDS            VP48: 3 tandem repeats of the minimal activation domain of herpes simplex virus VP16 (Cheng et al., 2013)
   7417..7959    +  CDS            Rela (fragment): TF65_MOUSE - Also known as Nfkb3. Experimental evidence at protein level: Swiss-Prot protein existence level 1. NF-kappa-B is a pleiotropic transcription factor present in almost all cell types and is the endpoint of a series of signal transduction events that are initiated by a vast array of stimuli related to many biological processes such as inflammation, immunity, differentiation, cell growth, tumorigenesis and apoptosis. NF-kappa-B is a homo- or heterodimeric complex formed by the Rel-like domain- containing proteins RELA/p65, RELB, NFKB1/p105, NFKB1/p50, REL and NFKB2/p52. The heterodime
   7984..8355    +  CDS            HSF1: C-terminal activation domain from the human heat shock transcription factor HSF1
   8437..9156    +  CDS            EGFP: the original enhanced GFP (Yang et al., 1996) mammalian codon-optimized
   9160..9240    +  CDS            HBB (fragment): HBB_PONPY - Experimental evidence at transcript level: Swiss-Prot protein existence level 2. Involved in oxygen transport from the lung to the various peripheral tissues. From Pongo pygmaeus (Bornean orangutan).
   9311..9366    +  polyA_signal   β-globin poly(A) signal: rabbit β-globin polyadenylation signal (Gil and Proudfoot, 1987)
  10495..10650   +  misc_feature   HA-R (fragment): right homology arm from the adeno-associated virus integration site (AAVS1) within intron 1 of the human PPP1R12C gene
  10698..11286   -  rep_origin     ori: high-copy-number ColE1/pMB1/pBR322/pUC origin of replication
  11457..12317   -  CDS            AmpR: β-lactamase; bla; confers resistance to ampicillin, carbenicillin, and related antibiotics
  12318..12335   -  promoter       AmpR promoter (fragment): bla
>Addgene plasmid #158091 | pRT043-CLYBL-DDdcas9-VPH | addgene full sequence | sequence record 354929 | Addgene NGS Result
CTGACCTCTTCTCTTCCTCCCACAGGGCCTCGAGAGATCTGGCAGCGGATAGAAACCCGCTGATCAGCCT
CGACTGTGCCTTCTAGTTGCCAGCCATCTGTTGTTTGCCCCTCCCCCGTGCCTTCCTTGACCCTGGAAGG
TGCCACTCCCACTGTCCTTTCCTAATAAAATGAGGAAATTGCATCGCATTGTCTGAGTAGGTGTCATTCT
ATTCTGGGGGGTGGGGTGGGGCAGGACAGCAAGGGGGAGGATTGGGAAGACAATAGCAGGCATGCTGGGG
ATGCGGTGGGCTCTATGGGTCTCGACATTGATTATTGACTAGTTATTAATAGTAATCAATTACGGGGTCA
TTAGTTCATAGCCCATATATGGAGTTCCGCGTTACATAACTTACGGTAAATGGCCCGCCTGGCTGACCGC
CCAACGACCCCCGCCCATTGACGTCAATAATGACGTATGTTCCCATAGTAACGCCAATAGGGACTTTCCA
TTGACGTCAATGGGTGGAGTATTTACGGTAAACTGCCCACTTGGCAGTACATCAAGTGTATCATATGCCA
AGTACGCCCCCTATTGACGTCAATGACGGTAAATGGCCCGCCTGGCATTATGCCCAGTACATGACCTTAT
GGGACTTTCCTACTTGGCAGTACATCTACGTATTAGTCATCGCTATTACCATGGTCGAGGTGAGCCCCAC
GTTCTGCTTCACTCTCCCCATCTCCCCCCCCTCCCCACCCCCAATTTTGTATTTATTTATTTTTTAATTA
TTTTGTGCAGCGATGGGGGCGGGGGGGGGGGGGGGGCGCGCGCCAGGCGGGGCGGGGCGGGGCGAGGGGC
GGGGCGGGGCGAGGCGGAGAGGTGCGGCGGCAGCCAATCAGAGCGGCGCGCTCCGAAAGTTTCCTTTTAT
GGCGAGGCGGCGGCGGCGGCGGCCCTATAAAAAGCGAAGCGCGCGGCGGGCGGGAGTCGCTGCGCGCTGC
CTTCGCCCCGTGCCCCGCTCCGCCGCCGCCTCGCGCCGCCCGCCCCGGCTCTGACTGACCGCGTTACTCC
CACAGGTGAGCGGGCGGGACGGCCCTTCTCCTCCGGGCTGTAATTAGCGCTTGGTTTAATGACGGCTTGT
TTCTTTTCTGTGGCTGCGTGAAAGCCTTGAGGGGCTCCGGGAGGGCCCTTTGTGCGGGGGGAGCGGCTCG
GGGGGTGCGTGCGTGTGTGTGTGCGTGGGGAGCGCCGCGTGCGGCTCCGCGCTGCCCGGCGGCTGTGAGC
GCTGCGGGCGCGGCGCGGGGCTTTGTGCGCTCCGCAGTGTGCGCGAGGGGAGCGCGGCCGGGGGCGGTGC
CCCGCGGTGCGGGGGGGGCTGCGAGGGGAACAAAGGCTGCGTGCGGGGTGTGTGCGTGGGGGGGTGAGCA
GGGGGTGTGGGCGCGTCGGTCGGGCTGCAACCCCCCCTGCACCCCCCTCCCCGAGTTGCTGAGCACGGCC
CGGCTTCGGGTGCGGGGCTCCGTACGGGGCGTGGCGCGGGGCTCGCCGTGCCGGGCGGGGGGTGGCGGCA
GGTGGGGGTGCCGGGCGGGGCGGGGCCGCCTCGGGCCGGGGAGGGCTCGGGGGAGGGGCGCGGCGGCCCC
CGGAGCGCCGGCGGCTGTCGAGGCGCGGCGAGCCGCAGCCATTGCCTTTTATGGTAATCGTGCGAGAGGG
CGCAGGGACTTCCTTTGTCCCAAATCTGTGCGGAGCCGAAATCTGGGAGGCGCCGCCGCACCCCCTCTAG
CGGGCGCGGGGCGAAGCGGTGCGGCGCCGGCAGGAAGGAAATGGGCGGGGAGGGCCTTCGTGCGTCGCCG
CGCCGCCGTCCCCTTCTCCCTCTCCAGCCTCGGGGCTGTCCGCGGGGGGACGGCTGCCTTCGGGGGGGAC
GGGGCAGGGCGGGGTTCGGCTTCTGGCGTGTGACCGGCGGCTCTAGAGCCTCTGCTAACCATGTTCATGC
CTTCTTCTTTTTCCTACAGCTCCTGGGCAACGTGCTGGTTATTGTGCTGTCTCATCATTTTGGCAAAGAA
TGTCGACGCTAGCGCCACCATGATCAGTCTGATTGCGGCGTTAGCGGTAGATTACGTTATCGGCATGGAA
AACGCCATGCCGTGGAACCTGCCTGCCGATCTCGCCTGGTTTAAACGCAACACCTTAAATAAACCCGTGA
TTATGGGCCGCCATACCTGGGAATCAATCGGTCGTCCGTTGCCAGGACGCAAAAATATTATCCTCAGCAG
TCAACCGAGTACGGACGATCGCGTAACGTGGGTGAAGTCGGTGGATGAAGCCATCGCGGCGTGTGGTGAC
GTACCAGAAATCATGGTGATTGGCGGCGGTCGCGTTATTGAACAGTTCTTGCCAAAAGCGCAAAAACTGT
ATCTGACGCATATCGACGCAGAAGTGGAAGGCGACACCCATTTCCCGGATTACGAGCCGGATGACTGGGA
ATCGGTATTCAGCGAATTCCACGATGCTGATGCGCAGAACTCTCACAGCTATTGCTTTGAGATTCTGGAG
CGGCGAGGCTCCGGAACCGGTGCCACCATGTACCCATACGATGTTCCAGATTACGCTTCGCCGAAGAAAA
AGCGCAAGGTCGAAGCGTCCGACAAGAAGTACAGCATCGGCCTGGCCATCGGCACCAACTCTGTGGGCTG
GGCCGTGATCACCGACGAGTACAAGGTGCCCAGCAAGAAATTCAAGGTGCTGGGCAACACCGACCGGCAC
AGCATCAAGAAGAACCTGATCGGAGCCCTGCTGTTCGACAGCGGCGAAACAGCCGAGGCCACCCGGCTGA
AGAGAACCGCCAGAAGAAGATACACCAGACGGAAGAACCGGATCTGCTATCTGCAAGAGATCTTCAGCAA
CGAGATGGCCAAGGTGGACGACAGCTTCTTCCACAGACTGGAAGAGTCCTTCCTGGTGGAAGAGGATAAG
AAGCACGAGCGGCACCCCATCTTCGGCAACATCGTGGACGAGGTGGCCTACCACGAGAAGTACCCCACCA
TCTACCACCTGAGAAAGAAACTGGTGGACAGCACCGACAAGGCCGACCTGCGGCTGATCTATCTGGCCCT
GGCCCACATGATCAAGTTCCGGGGCCACTTCCTGATCGAGGGCGACCTGAACCCCGACAACAGCGACGTG
GACAAGCTGTTCATCCAGCTGGTGCAGACCTACAACCAGCTGTTCGAGGAAAACCCCATCAACGCCAGCG
GCGTGGACGCCAAGGCCATCCTGTCTGCCAGACTGAGCAAGAGCAGACGGCTGGAAAATCTGATCGCCCA
GCTGCCCGGCGAGAAGAAGAATGGCCTGTTCGGCAACCTGATTGCCCTGAGCCTGGGCCTGACCCCCAAC
TTCAAGAGCAACTTCGACCTGGCCGAGGATGCCAAACTGCAGCTGAGCAAGGACACCTACGACGACGACC
TGGACAACCTGCTGGCCCAGATCGGCGACCAGTACGCCGACCTGTTTCTGGCCGCCAAGAACCTGTCCGA
CGCCATCCTGCTGAGCGACATCCTGAGAGTGAACACCGAGATCACCAAGGCCCCCCTGAGCGCCTCTATG
ATCAAGAGATACGACGAGCACCACCAGGACCTGACCCTGCTGAAAGCTCTCGTGCGGCAGCAGCTGCCTG
AGAAGTACAAAGAGATTTTCTTCGACCAGAGCAAGAACGGCTACGCCGGCTACATTGACGGCGGAGCCAG
CCAGGAAGAGTTCTACAAGTTCATCAAGCCCATCCTGGAAAAGATGGACGGCACCGAGGAACTGCTCGTG
AAGCTGAACAGAGAGGACCTGCTGCGGAAGCAGCGGACCTTCGACAACGGCAGCATCCCCCACCAGATCC
ACCTGGGAGAGCTGCACGCCATTCTGCGGCGGCAGGAAGATTTTTACCCATTCCTGAAGGACAACCGGGA
AAAGATCGAGAAGATCCTGACCTTCCGCATCCCCTACTACGTGGGCCCTCTGGCCAGGGGAAACAGCAGA
TTCGCCTGGATGACCAGAAAGAGCGAGGAAACCATCACCCCCTGGAACTTCGAGGAAGTGGTGGACAAGG
GCGCTTCCGCCCAGAGCTTCATCGAGCGGATGACCAACTTCGATAAGAACCTGCCCAACGAGAAGGTGCT
GCCCAAGCACAGCCTGCTGTACGAGTACTTCACCGTGTATAACGAGCTGACCAAAGTGAAATACGTGACC
GAGGGAATGAGAAAGCCCGCCTTCCTGAGCGGCGAGCAGAAAAAGGCCATCGTGGACCTGCTGTTCAAGA
CCAACCGGAAAGTGACCGTGAAGCAGCTGAAAGAGGACTACTTCAAGAAAATCGAGTGCTTCGACTCCGT
GGAAATCTCCGGCGTGGAAGATCGGTTCAACGCCTCCCTGGGCACATACCACGATCTGCTGAAAATTATC
AAGGACAAGGACTTCCTGGACAATGAGGAAAACGAGGACATTCTGGAAGATATCGTGCTGACCCTGACAC
TGTTTGAGGACAGAGAGATGATCGAGGAACGGCTGAAAACCTATGCCCACCTGTTCGACGACAAAGTGAT
GAAGCAGCTGAAGCGGCGGAGATACACCGGCTGGGGCAGGCTGAGCCGGAAGCTGATCAACGGCATCCGG
GACAAGCAGTCCGGCAAGACAATCCTGGATTTCCTGAAGTCCGACGGCTTCGCCAACAGAAACTTCATGC
AGCTGATCCACGACGACAGCCTGACCTTTAAAGAGGACATCCAGAAAGCCCAGGTGTCCGGCCAGGGCGA
TAGCCTGCACGAGCACATTGCCAATCTGGCCGGCAGCCCCGCCATTAAGAAGGGCATCCTGCAGACAGTG
AAGGTGGTGGACGAGCTCGTGAAAGTGATGGGCCGGCACAAGCCCGAGAACATCGTGATCGAAATGGCCA
GAGAGAACCAGACCACCCAGAAGGGACAGAAGAACAGCCGCGAGAGAATGAAGCGGATCGAAGAGGGCAT
CAAAGAGCTGGGCAGCCAGATCCTGAAAGAACACCCCGTGGAAAACACCCAGCTGCAGAACGAGAAGCTG
TACCTGTACTACCTGCAGAATGGGCGGGATATGTACGTGGACCAGGAACTGGACATCAACCGGCTGTCCG
ACTACGATGTCGACGCCATCGTGCCTCAGAGCTTTCTGAAGGACGACTCCATCGACAACAAGGTGCTGAC
CAGAAGCGACAAGAACCGGGGCAAGAGCGACAACGTGCCCTCCGAAGAGGTCGTGAAGAAGATGAAGAAC
TACTGGCGGCAGCTGCTGAACGCCAAGCTGATTACCCAGAGAAAGTTCGACAATCTGACCAAGGCCGAGA
GAGGCGGCCTGAGCGAACTGGATAAGGCCGGCTTCATCAAGAGACAGCTGGTGGAAACCCGGCAGATCAC
AAAGCACGTGGCACAGATCCTGGACTCCCGGATGAACACTAAGTACGACGAGAATGACAAGCTGATCCGG
GAAGTGAAAGTGATCACCCTGAAGTCCAAGCTGGTGTCCGATTTCCGGAAGGATTTCCAGTTTTACAAAG
TGCGCGAGATCAACAACTACCACCACGCCCACGACGCCTACCTGAACGCCGTCGTGGGAACCGCCCTGAT
CAAAAAGTACCCTAAGCTGGAAAGCGAGTTCGTGTACGGCGACTACAAGGTGTACGACGTGCGGAAGATG
ATCGCCAAGAGCGAGCAGGAAATCGGCAAGGCTACCGCCAAGTACTTCTTCTACAGCAACATCATGAACT
TTTTCAAGACCGAGATTACCCTGGCCAACGGCGAGATCCGGAAGCGGCCTCTGATCGAGACAAACGGCGA
AACCGGGGAGATCGTGTGGGATAAGGGCCGGGATTTTGCCACCGTGCGGAAAGTGCTGAGCATGCCCCAA
GTGAATATCGTGAAAAAGACCGAGGTGCAGACAGGCGGCTTCAGCAAAGAGTCTATCCTGCCCAAGAGGA
ACAGCGATAAGCTGATCGCCAGAAAGAAGGACTGGGACCCTAAGAAGTACGGCGGCTTCGACAGCCCCAC
CGTGGCCTATTCTGTGCTGGTGGTGGCCAAAGTGGAAAAGGGCAAGTCCAAGAAACTGAAGAGTGTGAAA
GAGCTGCTGGGGATCACCATCATGGAAAGAAGCAGCTTCGAGAAGAATCCCATCGACTTTCTGGAAGCCA
AGGGCTACAAAGAAGTGAAAAAGGACCTGATCATCAAGCTGCCTAAGTACTCCCTGTTCGAGCTGGAAAA
CGGCCGGAAGAGAATGCTGGCCTCTGCCGGCGAACTGCAGAAGGGAAACGAACTGGCCCTGCCCTCCAAA
TATGTGAACTTCCTGTACCTGGCCAGCCACTATGAGAAGCTGAAGGGCTCCCCCGAGGATAATGAGCAGA
AACAGCTGTTTGTGGAACAGCACAAGCACTACCTGGACGAGATCATCGAGCAGATCAGCGAGTTCTCCAA
GAGAGTGATCCTGGCCGACGCTAATCTGGACAAAGTGCTGTCCGCCTACAACAAGCACCGGGATAAGCCC
ATCAGAGAGCAGGCCGAGAATATCATCCACCTGTTTACCCTGACCAATCTGGGAGCCCCTGCCGCCTTCA
AGTACTTTGACACCACCATCGACCGGAAGAGGTACACCAGCACCAAAGAGGTGCTGGACGCCACCCTGAT
CCACCAGAGCATCACCGGCCTGTACGAGACACGGATCGACCTGTCTCAGCTGGGAGGCGACAGCCCCAAG
AAGAAGAGAAAGGTGGAGGCCAGCCTCGAGTGCGAAAGCGGCGGGCCGGCCGACGCCCTTGACGATTTTG
ACTTAGACATGCTCCCAGCCGATGCCCTTGACGACTTTGACCTTGATATGCTGCCTGCTGACGCTCTTGA
CGATTTTGACCTTGACATGCTCCCCGGGTCACTACCCAGCGCTAGCGTCGAGTGCGAAAGCGGCGGGCCG
GCCGACGCCCTTGACGATTTTGACTTAGACATGCTCCCAGCCGATGCCCTTGACGACTTTGACCTTGATA
TGCTGCCTGCTGACGCTCTTGACGATTTTGACCTTGACATGCTCCCCGGGTCACTACCCAGCGCTAGCGT
CGAGTGCGAAAGCGGCGGGCCGGCCGACGCCCTTGACGATTTTGACTTAGACATGCTCCCAGCCGATGCC
CTTGACGACTTTGACCTTGATATGCTGCCTGCTGACGCTCTTGACGATTTTGACCTTGACATGCTCCCCG
GGTCACTACCCAGCGCTAGCGTCGAGTGCGAAAGCGGCGGGCCGGCCGACGCCCTTGACGATTTTGACTT
AGACATGCTCCCAGCCGATGCCCTTGACGACTTTGACCTTGATATGCTGCCTGCTGACGCTCTTGACGAT
TTTGACCTTGACATGCTCCCCGGGTCACTACCCAGCGCTAGCGTCGAGTTCGAAGGCAGCGGCGGGCCTT
CAGGGCAGATCAGCAACCAGGCCCTGGCTCTGGCCCCTAGCTCCGCTCCAGTGCTGGCCCAGACTATGGT
GCCCTCTAGTGCTATGGTGCCTCTGGCCCAGCCACCTGCTCCAGCCCCTGTGCTGACCCCAGGACCACCC
CAGTCACTGAGCGCTCCAGTGCCCAAGTCTACACAGGCCGGCGAGGGGACTCTGAGTGAAGCTCTGCTGC
ACCTGCAGTTCGACGCTGATGAGGACCTGGGAGCTCTGCTGGGGAACAGCACCGATCCCGGAGTGTTCAC
AGATCTGGCCTCCGTGGACAACTCTGAGTTTCAGCAGCTGCTGAATCAGGGCGTGTCCATGTCTCATAGT
ACAGCCGAACCAATGCTGATGGAGTACCCCGAAGCCATTACCCGGCTGGTGACCGGCAGCCAGCGGCCCC
CCGACCCCGCTCCAACTCCCCTGGGAACCAGCGGCCTGCCTAATGGGCTGTCCGGAGATGAAGACTTCTC
AAGCATCGCTGATATGGACTTTAGTGCCCTGCTGTCACAGATTTCCTCTAGTGGGCAGGGAGGAGGTGGA
AGCGGCTTCAGCGTGGACACCAGTGCCCTGCTGGACCTGTTCAGCCCCTCGGTGACCGTGCCCGACATGA
GCCTGCCTGACCTTGACAGCAGCCTGGCCAGTATCCAAGAGCTCCTGTCTCCCCAGGAGCCCCCCAGGCC
TCCCGAGGCAGAGAACAGCAGCCCGGATTCAGGGAAGCAGCTGGTGCACTACACAGCGCAGCCGCTGTTC
CTGCTGGACCCCGGCTCCGTGGACACCGGGAGCAACGACCTGCCGGTGCTGTTTGAGCTGGGAGAGGGCT
CCTACTTCTCCGAAGGGGACGGCTTCGCCGAGGACCCCACCATCTCCCTGCTGACAGGCTCGGAGCCTCC
CAAAGCCAAGGACCCCACTGTCTCCTCTAGCGTCGACGGCTCCGGAGAGGGCAGAGGAAGTCTGCTAACA
TGCGGTGACGTCGAGGAGAATCCTGGCCCAATCGATATGGTGAGCAAGGGCGAGGAGCTGTTCACCGGGG
TGGTGCCCATCCTGGTCGAGCTGGACGGCGACGTAAACGGCCACAAGTTCAGCGTGTCCGGCGAGGGCGA
GGGCGATGCCACCTACGGCAAGCTGACCCTGAAGTTCATCTGCACCACCGGCAAGCTGCCCGTGCCCTGG
CCCACCCTCGTGACCACCCTGACCTACGGCGTGCAGTGCTTCAGCCGCTACCCCGACCACATGAAGCAGC
ACGACTTCTTCAAGTCCGCCATGCCCGAAGGCTACGTCCAGGAGCGCACCATCTTCTTCAAGGACGACGG
CAACTACAAGACCCGCGCCGAGGTGAAGTTCGAGGGCGACACCCTGGTGAACCGCATCGAGCTGAAGGGC
ATCGACTTCAAGGAGGACGGCAACATCCTGGGGCACAAGCTGGAGTACAACTACAACAGCCACAACGTCT
ATATCATGGCCGACAAGCAGAAGAACGGCATCAAGGTGAACTTCAAGATCCGCCACAACATCGAGGACGG
CAGCGTGCAGCTCGCCGACCACTACCAGCAGAACACCCCCATCGGCGACGGCCCCGTGCTGCTGCCCGAC
AACCACTACCTGAGCACCCAGTCCGCCCTGAGCAAAGACCCCAACGAGAAGCGCGATCACATGGTCCTGC
TGGAGTTCGTGACCGCCGCCGGGATCACTCTCGGCATGGACGAGCTGTACAAGTAAACGCGTGAATTCAC
TCCTCAGGTGCAGGCTGCCTATCAGAAGGTGGTGGCTGGTGTGGCCAATGCCCTGGCTCACAAATACCAC
TGAGATCTTTTTCCCTCTGCCAAAAATTATGGGGACATCATGAAGCCCCTTGAGCATCTGACTTCTGGCT
AATAAAGGAAATTTATTTTCATTGCAATAGTGTGTTGGAATTTTTTGTGTCTCTCACTCGGAAGGACATA
TGGGAGGGCAAATCATTTAAAACATCAGAATGAGTATTTGGTTTAGAGTTTGGCAACATATGCCCATATG
CTGGCTGCCATGAACAAAGGTTGGCTATAAAGAGGTCATCAGTATATGAAACAGCCCCCTGCTGTCCATT
CCTTATTCCATAGAAAAGCCTTGACTTGAGGTTAGATTTTTTTTATATTTTGTTTTGTGTTATTTTTTTC
TTTAACATCCCTAAAATTTTCCTTACATGTTTTACTAGCCAGATTTTTCCTCCTCTCCTGACTACTCCCA
GTCATAGCTGTCCCTCTTCTCTTATGGAGATCGATATCTCCTCATCCTTCCAACATAAATATATTTTGGG
ATTATATCAACATTCAATGTTACTTAAAGTGACCTTGTAAATATTTTCACAACTGAGCCATGTTTGATTT
GTATACTTATGTTTACTTTACTGTTTTTCCTGAAGTTAATAATTGCCTTGAATTTATTTATTTCTTTAAA
AATGTTTCATTACTCAGGACTGTAGTTTACATTACGATTCTTTGTGTTATACAGTTGATGGGTTTCTTTT
CTTTCTTAATTTCTTTAAAAAATAGAGATGGGGTCTTACTATATTACCCAGGCTGGTCTTGAAGTCCTGG
GCTCAAGTGATCTTCCTGTCTCAGCCTACCAAGTAGCTGAGACTATAGGTGCAAAAAAGCCACTATACCT
GGCTAGTTTACAGGTTTTAACAAATGCATTATGCCACGTATCCATTATTACAGGATCACACAAGATATTT
TCATTACCCTGAAAGCATCCCTGTGTTCCACCAATTCATCCTGCCTCCATGAGCCGCTGGCAACCACTGA
TCTCTATAGTTTTGCCTTTTCTAAAATGTCATATAATTGGAATCATACAGTCTGTAGCATTTTCAGACTA
GCTTTTAAAATTTGGCAATATGCATTTAAGGTTCCTCCTTAAATGTGAAGGGCATAGCCAATGTGGCTTG
ATAGCTCATTTCTTTTTATTGGTGAATATTTCATTGTCTGGATGTTCCACAGTTTGTTTATCCATTCACC
TATTCAATTTGCTTTTTTTCTGTGTATCTATCACTAATTCAATACTGGACTCTCCAACAGAGCCGTCCCG
CTTCCCTAAGGCCCTGCTCTGGGCTTCTGGGTTTGAGTCCTTGGCAAGCCCAGGAGAGGCGCTCAGGCTT
CCCTGTCCCCCTTCCTCGTCCACCATCTCATGCCCCTGGCTCTCCTGCCCCTTCCCTACAGGGGTTCCTG
GCTCTGCTCTAAGGGCGAATTCGCCAGGAACCGTAAAAAGGCCGCGTTGCTGGCGTTTTTCCATAGGCTC
CGCCCCCCTGACGAGCATCACAAAAATCGACGCTCAAGTCAGAGGTGGCGAAACCCGACAGGACTATAAA
GATACCAGGCGTTTCCCCCTGGAAGCTCCCTCGTGCGCTCTCCTGTTCCGACCCTGCCGCTTACCGGATA
CCTGTCCGCCTTTCTCCCTTCGGGAAGCGTGGCGCTTTCTCATAGCTCACGCTGTAGGTATCTCAGTTCG
GTGTAGGTCGTTCGCTCCAAGCTGGGCTGTGTGCACGAACCCCCCGTTCAGCCCGACCGCTGCGCCTTAT
CCGGTAACTATCGTCTTGAGTCCAACCCGGTAAGACACGACTTATCGCCACTGGCAGCAGCCACTGGTAA
CAGGATTAGCAGAGCGAGGTATGTAGGCGGTGCTACAGAGTTCTTGAAGTGGTGGCCTAACTACGGCTAC
ACTAGAAGAACAGTATTTGGTATCTGCGCTCTGCTGAAGCCAGTTACCTTCGGAAAAAGAGTTGGTAGCT
CTTGATCCGGCAAACAAACCACCGCTGGTAGCGGTGGTTTTTTTGTTTGCAAGCAGCAGATTACGCGCAG
AAAAAAAGGATCTCAAGAAGATCCTTTGATCTTTTCTACGGGGTCTGACGCTCAGTGGAACGAAAACTCA
CGTTAAGGGATTTTGGTCATGAGATTATCAAAAAGGATCTTCACCTAGATCCTTTTAAATTAAAAATGAA
GTTTTAAATCAATCTAAAGTATATATGAGTAAACTTGGTCTGACAGTTACCAATGCTTAATCAGTGAGGC
ACCTATCTCAGCGATCTGTCTATTTCGTTCATCCATAGTTGCCTGACTCCCCGTCGTGTAGATAACTACG
ATACGGGAGGGCTTACCATCTGGCCCCAGTGCTGCAATGATACCGCGAGACCCACGCTCACCGGCTCCAG
ATTTATCAGCAATAAACCAGCCAGCCGGAAGGGCCGAGCGCAGAAGTGGTCCTGCAACTTTATCCGCCTC
CATCCAGTCTATTAATTGTTGCCGGGAAGCTAGAGTAAGTAGTTCGCCAGTTAATAGTTTGCGCAACGTT
GTTGCCATTGCTACAGGCATCGTGGTGTCACGCTCGTCGTTTGGTATGGCTTCATTCAGCTCCGGTTCCC
AACGATCAAGGCGAGTTACATGATCCCCCATGTTGTGCAAAAAAGCGGTTAGCTCCTTCGGTCCTCCGAT
CGTTGTCAGAAGTAAGTTGGCCGCAGTGTTATCACTCATGGTTATGGCAGCACTGCATAATTCTCTTACT
GTCATGCCATCCGTAAGATGCTTTTCTGTGACTGGTGAGTACTCAACCAAGTCATTCTGAGAATAGTGTA
TGCGGCGACCGAGTTGCTCTTGCCCGGCGTCAATACGGGATAATACCGCGCCACATAGCAGAACTTTAAA
AGTGCTCATCATTGGAAAACGTTCTTCGGGGCGAAAACTCTCAAGGATCTTACCGCTGTTGAGATCCAGT
TCGATGTAACCCACTCGTGCACCCAACTGATCTTCAGCATCTTTTACTTTCACCAGCGTTTCTGGGTGAG
CAAAAACAGGAAGGCAAAATGCCGCAAAAAAGGGAATAAGGGCGACACGGAAATGTTGAATACTCATACT
CTTCCTTTTTCAATAGCAGGAGAATCATGCCAATGGGCCAATATACATTCTGACCCACAGTTTCATAATA
AAATAAAATGGTTGTGGTTGTAAGCCACTATGTTTCAGAGTGGTTTGTTACACAGCAATAAATAACTAAT
ATAGTAGGCATACCATCAAGTCCAAAGTAGGTAGAGAAGAATGTAAATAGCAGAGCAAAACAGCATGACT
GGTGGCTGGGAGGCTTAAAACTGGGACAGGATCAGAGTCATGAAAGAAGTCAAAGAAATGGTTCAGAAGT
AAGGCTGAGACTGACTTACAAAAGCTGAAAGTCCCTTTAAGTTGGTGTTTGGTGCATTGGCAGGGGCAGG
TATGGTGACTTAAAAGAGCCATGCTCAACAAGATCAAGCACAACACAATCACGGGTCACCCCAGCAGACC
TTAGCGAGTCTAGCCATTTCTTTGGTGGTGGTCACAGTCATGCTTCAGCCCAGTTTCCACTTGGACAAAT
GGTACATATTTTCAATGAGATGAAAATTAAGATACAATCCATGTGCTCAGAGAGTGATCACAGCTCTGAC
TAAACACTGTGCCCCAAAGTGTTGAGGAATTGGGAAAACCTAGCTGAGTTAGTGGTCTCTTTTCTGTTAC
AATAAAGCTCATAATGAAAATTAGCCTTCTTTGTTCTTCCCCAAGTCTTTCTTTCTAGACGAAACTACTT
TCAACTGTTTTAACTTCCTTACTGTTAACTTCCATATTTCTAGATAGTATGGTCAGACTGTTATTTCTTG
ACTTTTAAATGTAAGATATTATCTACTGACTTCCTTCTATGTAAGATGAGGATTGAGCTCTCTTACCCTT
CTCCCAGCGGCCGC
